>Addgene plasmid #224262 | pProEx N-Ras(G12C) CL | addgene full sequence | sequence record 445625 | Addgene NGS Result
GTTTGACAGCTTATCATCGACTGCACGGTGCACCAATGCTTCTGGCGTCAGGCAGCCATCGGAAGCTGTG
GTATGGCTGTGCAGGTCGTAAATCACTGCATAATTCGTGTCGCTCAAGGCGCACTCCCGTTCTGGATAAT
GTTTTTTGCGCCGACATCATAACGGTTCTGGCAAATATTCTGAAATGAGCTGTTGACAATTAATCATCCG
GTCCGTATAATCTGTGGAATTGTGAGCGGATAACAATTTCACACAGGAAACAGACCATGTCGTACTACCA
TCACCATCACCATCACGATTACGATATCCCAACGACCGAAAACCTGTATTTTCAGGGCGCCATGGGATCC
ATGACGGAATATAAGCTGGTGGTGGTGGGCGCCTGCGGTGTGGGCAAGAGTGCGCTGACCATCCAGCTGA
TCCAGAACCATTTTGTGGACGAATACGACCCCACTATAGAGGATTCCTACCGGAAGCAGGTGGTCATTGA
TGGGGAGACGAGCCTGTTGGACATCCTGGATACCGCCGGCCAGGAGGAGTACAGCGCCATGCGGGACCAG
TACATGCGCACCGGGGAGGGCTTCCTGCTGGTGTTTGCCATCAACAACTCTAAGTCTTTTGCGGACATCA
ACCTGTACAGGGAGCAGATCAAACGGGTGAAGGACTCGGATGACGTGCCCATGGTGCTGGTGGGGAACAA
GAGTGACCTGCCTACACGCACTGTGGATACTAAGCAGGCTCACGAACTCGCCAAAAGCTACGGCATCCCC
TTCATCGAGACCTCGGCCAAGACCCGGCAGGGAGTGGAGGATGCCTTCTACACGTTGGTGCGTGAGATCC
GGCAGTTCTGAGAATTCAAAGGCCTACGTCGACGAGCTCACTAGTCGCGGCCGCTTTCGAATCTAGAGCC
TGCAGTCTCGAGGCATGCGGTACCAAGCTTGGCTGTTTTGGCGGATGAGAGAAGATTTTCAGCCTGATAC
AGATTAAATCAGAACGCAGAAGCGGTCTGATAAAACAGAATTTGCCTGGCGGCAGTAGCGCGGTGGTCCC
ACCTGACCCCATGCCGAACTCAGAAGTGAAACGCCGTAGCGCCGATGGTAGTGTGGGGTCTCCCCATGCG
AGAGTAGGGAACTGCCAGGCATCAAATAAAACGAAAGGCTCAGTCGAAAGACTGGGCCTTTCGTTTTATC
TGTTGTTTGTCGGTGAACGCTCTCCTGAGTAGGACAAATCCGCCGGGAGCGGATTTGAACGTTGCGAAGC
AACGGCCCGGAGGGTGGCGGGCAGGACGCCCGCCATAAACTGCCAGGCATCAAATTAAGCAGAAGGCCAT
CCTGACGGATGGCCTTTTTGCGTTTCTACAAACTCTTTTGTTTATTTTTCTAAATACATTCAAATATGTA
TCCGCTCATGAGACAATAACCCTGATAAATGCTTCAATAATATTGAAAAAGGAAGAGTATGAGTATTCAA
CATTTCCGTGTCGCCCTTATTCCCTTTTTTGCGGCATTTTGCCTTCCTGTTTTTGCTCACCCAGAAACGC
TGGTGAAAGTAAAAGATGCTGAAGATCAGTTGGGTGCACGAGTGGGTTACATCGAACTGGATCTCAACAG
CGGTAAGATCCTTGAGAGTTTTCGCCCCGAAGAACGTTTTCCAATGATGAGCACTTTTAAAGTTCTGCTA
TGTGGCGCGGTATTATCCCGTGTTGACGCCGGGCAAGAGCAACTCGGTCGCCGCATACACTATTCTCAGA
ATGACTTGGTTGAGTACTCACCAGTCACAGAAAAGCATCTTACGGATGGCATGACAGTAAGAGAATTATG
CAGTGCTGCCATAACCATGAGTGATAACACTGCGGCCAACTTACTTCTGACAACGATCGGAGGACCGAAG
GAGCTAACCGCTTTTTTGCACAACATGGGGGATCATGTAACTCGCCTTGATCGTTGGGAACCGGAGCTGA
ATGAAGCCATACCAAACGACGAGCGTGACACCACGATGCCTGTAGCAATGGCAACAACGTTGCGCAAACT
ATTAACTGGCGAACTACTTACTCTAGCTTCCCGGCAACAATTAATAGACTGGATGGAGGCGGATAAAGTT
GCAGGACCACTTCTGCGCTCGGCCCTTCCGGCTGGCTGGTTTATTGCTGATAAATCTGGAGCCGGTGAGC
GTGGGTCTCGCGGTATCATTGCAGCACTGGGGCCAGATGGTAAGCCCTCCCGTATCGTAGTTATCTACAC
GACGGGGAGTCAGGCAACTATGGATGAACGAAATAGACAGATCGCTGAGATAGGTGCCTCACTGATTAAG
CATTGGTAACTGTCAGACCAAGTTTACTCATATATACTTTAGATTGATTTAAAACTTCATTTTTAATTTA
AAAGGATCTAGGTGAAGATCCTTTTTGATAATCTCATGACCAAAATCCCTTAACGTGAGTTTTCGTTCCA
CTGAGCGTCAGACCCCGTAGAAAAGATCAAAGGATCTTCTTGAGATCCTTTTTTTCTGCGCGTAATCTGC
TGCTTGCAAACAAAAAAACCACCGCTACCAGCGGTGGTTTGTTTGCCGGATCAAGAGCTACCAACTCTTT
TTCCGAAGGTAACTGGCTTCAGCAGAGCGCAGATACCAAATACTGTCCTTCTAGTGTAGCCGTAGTTAGG
CCACCACTTCAAGAACTCTGTAGCACCGCCTACATACCTCGCTCTGCTAATCCTGTTACCAGTGGCTGCT
GCCAGTGGCGATAAGTCGTGTCTTACCGGGTTGGACTCAAGACGATAGTTACCGGATAAGGCGCAGCGGT
CGGGCTGAACGGGGGGTTCGTGCACACAGCCCAGCTTGGAGCGAACGACCTACACCGAACTGAGATACCT
ACAGCGTGAGCTATGAGAAAGCGCCACGCTTCCCGAAGGGAGAAAGGCGGACAGGTATCCGGTAAGCGGC
AGGGTCGGAACAGGAGAGCGCACGAGGGAGCTTCCAGGGGGAAACGCCTGGTATCTTTATAGTCCTGTCG
GGTTTCGCCACCTCTGACTTGAGCGTCGATTTTTGTGATGCTCGTCAGGGGGGCGGAGCCTATGGAAAAA
CGCCAGCAACGCGGCCTTTTTACGGTTCCTGGCCTTTTGCTGGCCTTTTGCTCACATGTTCTTTCCTGCG
TTATCCCCTGATTCTGTGGATAACCGTATTACCGCCTTTGAGTGAGCTGATACCGCTCGCCGCAGCCGAA
CGACCGAGCGCAGCGAGTCAGTGAGCGAGGAAGCGGAAGAGCGCCTGATGCGGTATTTTCTCCTTACGCA
TCTGTGCGGTATTTCACACCGCATAATTTTGTTAAAATTCGCGTTAAATTTTTGTTAAATCAGCTCATTT
TTTAACCAATAGGCCGAAATCGGCAAAATCCCTTATAAATCAAAAGAATAGACCGAGATAGGGT
[37 nt withheld, positions 3425-3461]
AAAGAACGTGGACTCCAACGTCAAAGG
[49 nt withheld, positions 3489-3537]
T
[91 nt withheld, positions 3539-3629]
G
[124 nt withheld, positions 3631-3754]
CCCATTCGCCATTCAGGCTGCTATGGTGCACTCTCAGTACAATCTGCTCTGATGCCGCATAGTTAAGCCA
GTACCAGTCACGTAGCGATATCGCTACGTGACTGGTACACTCCGCTATCGCTACGTGACTGGGTCATGGC
TGCGCCCCGACACCCGCCAACACCCGCTGACGCGCCCTGACGGGCTTGTCTGCTCCCGGCATCCGCTTAC
AGACAAGCTGTGACCGTCTCCGGGAGCTGCATGTGTCAGAGGTTTTCACCGTCATCACCGAAACGCGCGA
GGCAGCAGATCAATTCGCGCGCGAAGGCGAAGCGGCATGCATTTACGTTGACACCATCGAATGGTGCAAA
ACCTTTCGCGGTATGGCATGATAGCGCCCGGAAGAGAGTCAATTCAGGGTGGTGAATGTGAAACCAGTAA
CGTTATACGATGTCGCAGAGTATGCCGGTGTCTCTTATCAGACCGTTTCCCGCGTGGTGAACCAGGCCAG
CCACGTTTCTGCGAAAACGCGGGAAAAAGTGGAAGCGGCGATGGCGGAGCTGAATTACATTCCCAACCGC
GTGGCACAACAACTGGCGGGCAAACAGTCGTTGCTGATTGGCGTTGCCACCTCCAGTCTGGCCCTGCACG
CGCCGTCGCAAATTGTCGCGGCGATTAAATCTCGCGCCGATCAACTGGGTGCCAGCGTGGTGGTGTCGAT
GGTAGAACGAAGCGGCGTCGAAGCCTGTAAAGCGGCGGTGCACAATCTTCTCGCGCAACGCGTCAGTGGG
CTGATCATTAACTATCCGCTGGATGACCAGGATGCCATTGCTGTGGAAGCTGCCTGCACTAATGTTCCGG
CGTTATTTCTTGATGTCTCTGACCAGACACCCATCAACAGTATTATTTTCTCCCATGAAGACGGTACGCG
ACTGGGCGTGGAGCATCTGGTCGCATTGGGTCACCAGCAAATCGCGCTGTTAGCGGGCCCATTAAGTTCT
GTCTCGGCGCGTCTGCGTCTGGCTGGCTGGCATAAATATCTCACTCGCAATCAAATTCAGCCGATAGCGG
AACGGGAAGGCGACTGGAGTGCCATGTCCGGTTTTCAACAAACCATGCAAATGCTGAATGAGGGCATCGT
TCCCACTGCGATGCTGGTTGCCAACGATCAGATGGCGCTGGGCGCAATGCGCGCCATTACCGAGTCCGGG
CTGCGCGTTGGTGCGGATATCTCGGTAGTGGGATACGACGATACCGAAGACAGCTCATGTTATATCCCGC
CGTTAACCACCATCAAACAGGATTTTCGCCTGCTGGGGCAAACCAGCGTGGACCGCTTGCTGCAACTCTC
TCAGGGCCAGGCGGTGAAGGGCAATCAGCTGTTGCCCGTCTCACTGGTGAAAAGAAAAACCACCCTGGCA
CCCAATACGCAAACCGCCTCTCCCCGCGCGTTGGCCGATTCATTAATGCAGCTGGCACGACAGGTTTCCC
GACTGGAAAGCGGGCAGTGAGCGCAACGCAATTAATGTAAGTTAGCGCGAATTGATCTG
Features (pLannotate 1.2.2; 22 found; start..end, strand, type, name):
      3..20      +  promoter       tet promoter (fragment): E. coli promoter for tetracycline efflux protein gene
     16..117     -  CDS            yciV (fragment): RNAAM_ECOLI - Also known as trpH From Escherichia coli (strain K12).
    192..208     +  promoter       EM7 promoter (fragment): synthetic bacterial promoter&nbsp
    230..246     +  protein_bind   lac operator: The lac repressor binds to the lac operator to inhibit transcription in E. coli. This inhibition can be relieved by adding lactose or isopropyl-β-D-thiogalactopyranoside (IPTG). lac repressor encoded by lacI
    277..296     +  CDS            8xHis (fragment): 8xHis affinity tag
    318..338     +  CDS            TEV site: tobacco etch virus (TEV) protease recognition and cleavage site
    351..845     +  CDS            H-Ras (fragment): human small GTPase proto-oncoprotein
   1024..1139    +  ncRNA          5S rRNA: Accession: RF00001 - 5S ribosomal RNA
   1143..1229    +  terminator     rrnB T1 terminator: Escherichia coli rrnB; transcription terminator T1 from the E. coli rrnB gene
   1321..1348    +  terminator     rrnB T2 terminator: transcription terminator T2 from the E. coli rrnB gene
   1367..1458    +  promoter       AmpR promoter: bla
   1459..2319    +  CDS            AmpR: β-lactamase; bla; confers resistance to ampicillin, carbenicillin, and related antibiotics
   2490..3078    +  rep_origin     ori: high-copy-number ColE1/pMB1/pBR322/pUC origin of replication
   3264..3315    -  misc_feature   bom (fragment): basis of mobility region from pBR322
   3326..3754    -  rep_origin     f1 ori (sequence partly withheld): f1 bacteriophage origin of replication; arrow indicates direction of (+) strand synthesis
   3759..3775    -  CDS            lacZα (fragment): LacZα fragment of β-galactosidase; lacZ fragment
   3776..3827    -  misc_feature   bom (fragment): basis of mobility region from pBR322
   3828..3844    +  misc_feature   bom (fragment): basis of mobility region from pBR322
   3860..3898    -  misc_feature   bom (fragment): basis of mobility region from pBR322
   4000..4040    -  CDS            rop (fragment): Rop protein, which maintains plasmids at low copy number; rop
   4084..4161    +  promoter       lacIq promoter: lacI (mutant); In the lacIq allele, a single base change in the promoter boosts expression of the lacI gene about 10-fold.
   4162..5244    +  CDS            lacI: lac repressor; lacI; The lac repressor binds to the lac operator to inhibit transcription in E. coli. This inhibition can be relieved by adding lactose or isopropyl-β-D-thiogalactopyranoside (IPTG).
