[The description below was written by a language model from this plasmid's Addgene catalogue record and pLannotate feature annotations shown in this document.]
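Description:
pProEx N-Ras(G12C) CL is a bacterial expression plasmid of about 5.3 kb, built on the pProEx backbone, for producing recombinant human N-Ras carrying the oncogenic G12C substitution in E. coli for protein purification. It replicates from a ColE1/pMB1-type origin and is selected with ampicillin through the β-lactamase (AmpR) gene under its own promoter. An f1 phage origin is also present, and only fragments of the pBR322 bom and rop regions remain.

The expression cassette begins with a lac operator downstream of short promoter-like fragments that the annotation software assigned to the tet and EM7 promoters. The record does not name the actual promoter, so these partial hits probably mark a hybrid lac-regulated bacterial promoter rather than the elements named. A plasmid-borne lacI gene driven by the strengthened lacIq promoter supplies repressor, keeping expression off until it is induced with IPTG. The open reading frame encodes an N-terminal polyhistidine tag (annotated as a partial 8xHis match) followed by a TEV protease cleavage site, allowing metal-affinity capture and subsequent tag removal. The GTPase coding region that follows, roughly 500 bp, is labelled as an H-Ras fragment. This most likely reflects the close similarity of Ras family members, since the catalogue entry identifies the insert as gene-synthesised NRAS, and its length suggests a truncated protein rather than the full-length one. Transcription ends at the rrnB T1 and T2 terminators, which follow a 5S rRNA segment. The record does not explain the "CL" suffix in the name. The associated work concerns targeting Ras-, Rho- and Rab-family GTPases through a conserved cryptic pocket, so the purified protein presumably serves biochemical or structural ligand-binding studies.
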