Addgene plasmid #224262: pProEx N-Ras(G12C) CL
Purpose: Protein purification of N-Ras (G12C)
Depositing lab: Kevan Shokat. Depositing organization: University of California, San Francisco (UCSF). Publication: Targeting Ras-, Rho-, and Rab-family GTPases via a conserved cryptic pocket. Morstein J, Bowcut V, Fernando M, Yang Y, Zhu L, Jenkins ML, Evans JT, Guiley KZ, Peacock DM, Krahnke S, Lin Z, Taran KA, Huang BJ, Stephen AG, Burke JE, Lightstone FC, Shokat KM. Cell. 2024 Sep 6:S0092-8674(24)00908-5. doi: 10.1016/j.cell.2024.08.017. PubMed 39255801.
Backbone
  Vector backbone: pProEx
  Vector type: Bacterial Expression
Growth in bacteria
  Bacterial resistance: Ampicillin, 100 μg/mL
  Growth temperature: 37°C
  Growth strain: DH5alpha
  Copy number: Unknown
Gene/Insert
  Gene/Insert name: N-Ras
  Species: H. sapiens (human)
  Mutation: G12C
  Entrez Gene: NRAS (a.k.a. ALPS4, CMNS, KRAS, N-ras, NCMS, NRAS1, NS6)
  Cloning method: Gene Synthesis
Terms and licenses: Academic/Nonprofit Terms; Industry Terms: Not Available to Industry
How to cite: pProEx N-Ras(G12C) CL was a gift from Kevan Shokat (Addgene plasmid # 224262 ; http://n2t.net/addgene:224262 ; RRID:Addgene_224262)
